>Addgene plasmid #126638 | LbCas12a-2C-NLS in pCSDest | addgene full sequence | sequence record 247967 | Addgene NGS Result
GGGTACATTGGCAGTACTCCCATTGACGTCAATGGCGGTAAATGGCCCGCGATGGCTGCCAAGTACATCC
CCATTGACGTCAATGGGGAGGGGCAATGACGCAAATGGGCGTTCCATTGACGTAAATGGGCGGTAGGCGT
GCCTAATGGGAGGTCTATATAAGCAATGCTCGTTTAGGGAACCGCCATTCTGCCTGGGGACGTCGGAGCA
AGCTTGATTTAGGTGACACTATAGAATACAAGCTACTTGTTCTTTTTGCAGGATCCCATCGATTCGAATT
CATGAGCAAGCTGGAGAAGTTTACAAACTGCTACTCCCTGTCTAAGACCCTGAGGTTCAAGGCCATCCCT
GTGGGCAAGACCCAGGAGAACATCGACAATAAGCGGCTGCTGGTGGAGGACGAGAAGAGAGCCGAGGATT
ATAAGGGCGTGAAGAAGCTGCTGGATCGCTACTATCTGTCTTTTATCAACGACGTGCTGCACAGCATCAA
GCTGAAGAATCTGAACAATTACATCAGCCTGTTCCGGAAGAAAACCAGAACCGAGAAGGAGAATAAGGAG
CTGGAGAACCTGGAGATCAATCTGCGGAAGGAGATCGCCAAGGCCTTCAAGGGCAACGAGGGCTACAAGT
CCCTGTTTAAGAAGGATATCATCGAGACAATCCTGCCAGAGTTCCTGGACGATAAGGACGAGATCGCCCT
GGTGAACAGCTTCAATGGCTTTACCACAGCCTTCACCGGCTTCTTTGATAACAGAGAGAATATGTTTTCC
GAGGAGGCCAAGAGCACATCCATCGCCTTCAGGTGTATCAACGAGAATCTGACCCGCTACATCTCTAATA
TGGACATCTTCGAGAAGGTGGACGCCATCTTTGATAAGCACGAGGTGCAGGAGATCAAGGAGAAGATCCT
GAACAGCGACTATGATGTGGAGGATTTCTTTGAGGGCGAGTTCTTTAACTTTGTGCTGACACAGGAGGGC
ATCGACGTGTATAACGCCATCATCGGCGGCTTCGTGACCGAGAGCGGCGAGAAGATCAAGGGCCTGAACG
AGTACATCAACCTGTATAATCAGAAAACCAAGCAGAAGCTGCCTAAGTTTAAGCCACTGTATAAGCAGGT
GCTGAGCGATCGGGAGTCTCTGAGCTTCTACGGCGAGGGCTATACATCCGATGAGGAGGTGCTGGAGGTG
TTTAGAAACACCCTGAACAAGAACAGCGAGATCTTCAGCTCCATCAAGAAGCTGGAGAAGCTGTTCAAGA
ATTTTGACGAGTACTCTAGCGCCGGCATCTTTGTGAAGAACGGCCCCGCCATCAGCACAATCTCCAAGGA
TATCTTCGGCGAGTGGAACGTGATCCGGGACAAGTGGAATGCCGAGTATGACGATATCCACCTGAAGAAG
AAGGCCGTGGTGACCGAGAAGTACGAGGACGATCGGAGAAAGTCCTTCAAGAAGATCGGCTCCTTTTCTC
TGGAGCAGCTGCAGGAGTACGCCGACGCCGATCTGTCTGTGGTGGAGAAGCTGAAGGAGATCATCATCCA
GAAGGTGGATGAGATCTACAAGGTGTATGGCTCCTCTGAGAAGCTGTTCGACGCCGATTTTGTGCTGGAG
AAGAGCCTGAAGAAGAACGACGCCGTGGTGGCCATCATGAAGGACCTGCTGGATTCTGTGAAGAGCTTCG
AGAATTACATCAAGGCCTTCTTTGGCGAGGGCAAGGAGACAAACAGGGACGAGTCCTTCTATGGCGATTT
TGTGCTGGCCTACGACATCCTGCTGAAGGTGGACCACATCTACGATGCCATCCGCAATTATGTGACCCAG
AAGCCCTACTCTAAGGATAAGTTCAAGCTGTATTTTCAGAACCCTCAGTTCATGGGCGGCTGGGACAAGG
ATAAGGAGACAGACTATCGGGCCACCATCCTGAGATACGGCTCCAAGTACTATCTGGCCATCATGGATAA
GAAGTACGCCAAGTGCCTGCAGAAGATCGACAAGGACGATGTGAACGGCAATTACGAGAAGATCAACTAT
AAGCTGCTGCCCGGCCCTAATAAGATGCTGCCAAAGGTGTTCTTTTCTAAGAAGTGGATGGCCTACTATA
ACCCCAGCGAGGACATCCAGAAGATCTACAAGAATGGCACATTCAAGAAGGGCGATATGTTTAACCTGAA
TGACTGTCACAAGCTGATCGACTTCTTTAAGGATAGCATCTCCCGGTATCCAAAGTGGTCCAATGCCTAC
GATTTCAACTTTTCTGAGACAGAGAAGTATAAGGACATCGCCGGCTTTTACAGAGAGGTGGAGGAGCAGG
GCTATAAGGTGAGCTTCGAGTCTGCCAGCAAGAAGGAGGTGGATAAGCTGGTGGAGGAGGGCAAGCTGTA
TATGTTCCAGATCTATAACAAGGACTTTTCCGATAAGTCTCACGGCACACCCAATCTGCACACCATGTAC
TTCAAGCTGCTGTTTGACGAGAACAATCACGGACAGATCAGGCTGAGCGGAGGAGCAGAGCTGTTCATGA
GGCGCGCCTCCCTGAAGAAGGAGGAGCTGGTGGTGCACCCAGCCAACTCCCCTATCGCCAACAAGAATCC
AGATAATCCCAAGAAAACCACAACCCTGTCCTACGACGTGTATAAGGATAAGAGGTTTTCTGAGGACCAG
TACGAGCTGCACATCCCAATCGCCATCAATAAGTGCCCCAAGAACATCTTCAAGATCAATACAGAGGTGC
GCGTGCTGCTGAAGCACGACGATAACCCCTATGTGATCGGCATCGATAGGGGCGAGCGCAATCTGCTGTA
TATCGTGGTGGTGGACGGCAAGGGCAACATCGTGGAGCAGTATTCCCTGAACGAGATCATCAACAACTTC
AACGGCATCAGGATCAAGACAGATTACCACTCTCTGCTGGACAAGAAGGAGAAGGAGAGGTTCGAGGCCC
GCCAGAACTGGACCTCCATCGAGAATATCAAGGAGCTGAAGGCCGGCTATATCTCTCAGGTGGTGCACAA
GATCTGCGAGCTGGTGGAGAAGTACGATGCCGTGATCGCCCTGGAGGACCTGAACTCTGGCTTTAAGAAT
AGCCGCGTGAAGGTGGAGAAGCAGGTGTATCAGAAGTTCGAGAAGATGCTGATCGATAAGCTGAACTACA
TGGTGGACAAGAAGTCTAATCCTTGTGCAACAGGCGGCGCCCTGAAGGGCTATCAGATCACCAATAAGTT
CGAGAGCTTTAAGTCCATGTCTACCCAGAACGGCTTCATCTTTTACATCCCTGCCTGGCTGACATCCAAG
ATCGATCCATCTACCGGCTTTGTGAACCTGCTGAAAACCAAGTATACCAGCATCGCCGATTCCAAGAAGT
TCATCAGCTCCTTTGACAGGATCATGTACGTGCCCGAGGAGGATCTGTTCGAGTTTGCCCTGGACTATAA
GAACTTCTCTCGCACAGACGCCGATTACATCAAGAAGTGGAAGCTGTACTCCTACGGCAACCGGATCAGA
ATCTTCCGGAATCCTAAGAAGAACAACGTGTTCGACTGGGAGGAGGTGTGCCTGACCAGCGCCTATAAGG
AGCTGTTCAACAAGTACGGCATCAATTATCAGCAGGGCGATATCAGAGCCCTGCTGTGCGAGCAGTCCGA
CAAGGCCTTCTACTCTAGCTTTATGGCCCTGATGAGCCTGATGCTGCAGATGCGGAACAGCATCACAGGC
CGCACCGACGTGGATTTTCTGATCAGCCCTGTGAAGAACTCCGACGGCATCTTCTACGATAGCCGGAACT
ATGAGGCCCAGGAGAATGCCATCCTGCCAAAGAACGCCGACGCCAATGGCGCCTATAACATCGCCAGAAA
GGTGCTGTGGGCCATCGGCCAGTTCAAGAAGGCCGAGGACGAGAAGCTGGATAAGGTGAAGATCGCCATC
TCTAACAAGGAGTGGCTGGAGTACGCCCAGACCAGCGTGAAGCACAAAAGGCCGGCGGCCACGAAAAAGG
CCGGCCAGGCAAAAAAGAAAAAGGGATCCTACCCATACGATGTTCCAGATTACGCTTATCCCTACGACGT
GCCTGATTATGCATACCCATATGATGTCCCCGACTATGCCCCAAAGAAGAAGCGGAAGGTCTAATGATCT
AGAACTATAGTGAGTCGTATTACGTAGATCCAGACATGATAAGATACATTGATGAGTTTGGACAAACCAC
AACTAGAATGCAGTGAAAAAAATGCTTTATTTGTGAAATTTGTGATGCTATTGCTTTATTTGTAACCATT
ATAAGCTGCAATAAACAAGTTAACAACAACAATTGCATTCATTTTATGTTTCAGGTTCAGGGGGAGGTGT
GGGAGGTTTTTTAATTCGCGGCCGCGGCGCCAATGCATTGGGCCCGGTACCCAGCTTTTGTTCCCTTTAG
TGAGGGTTAATTGCGCGCTTGGCGTAATCATGGTCATAGCTGTTTCCTGTGTGAAATTGTTATCCGCTCA
CAATTCCACACAACATACGAGCCGGGAGCATAAAGTGTAAAGCCTGGGGTGCCTAATGAGTGAGCTAACT
CACATTAATTGCGTTGCGCTCACTGCCCGCTTTCCAGTCGGGAAACCTGTCGTGCCAGCTGCATTAATGA
ATCGGCCAACGCGCGGGGAGAGGCGGTTTGCGTATTGGGCGCTCTTCCGCTTCCTCGCTCACTGACTCGC
TGCGCTCGGTCGTTCGGCTGCGGCGAGCGGTATCAGCTCACTCAAAGGCGGTAATACGGTTATCCACAGA
ATCAGGGGATAACGCAGGAAAGAACATGTGAGCAAAAGGCCAGCAAAAGGCCAGGAACCGTAAAAAGGCC
GCGTTGCTGGCGTTTTTCCATAGGCTCCGCCCCCCTGACGAGCATCACAAAAATCGACGCTCAAGTCAGA
GGTGGCGAAACCCGACAGGACTATAAAGATACCAGGCGTTTCCCCCTGGAAGCTCCCTCGTGCGCTCTCC
TGTTCCGACCCTGCCGCTTACCGGATACCTGTCCGCCTTTCTCCCTTCGGGAAGCGTGGCGCTTTCTCAT
AGCTCACGCTGTAGGTATCTCAGTTCGGTGTAGGTCGTTCGCTCCAAGCTGGGCTGTGTGCACGAACCCC
CCGTTCAGCCCGACCGCTGCGCCTTATCCGGTAACTATCGTCTTGAGTCCAACCCGGTAAGACACGACTT
ATCGCCACTGGCAGCAGCCACTGGTAACAGGATTAGCAGAGCGAGGTATGTAGGCGGTGCTACAGAGTTC
TTGAAGTGGTGGCCTAACTACGGCTACACTAGAAGAACAGTATTTGGTATCTGCGCTCTGCTGAAGCCAG
TTACCTTCGGAAAAAGAGTTGGTAGCTCTTGATCCGGCAAACAAACCACCGCTGGTAGCGGTGGTTTTTT
TGTTTGCAAGCAGCAGATTACGCGCAGAAAAAAAGGATCTCAAGAAGATCCTTTGATCTTTTCTACGGGG
TCTGACGCTCAGTGGAACGAAAACTCACGTTAAGGGATTTTGGTCATGAGATTATCAAAAAGGATCTTCA
CCTAGATCCTTTTAAATTAAAAATGAAGTTTTAAATCAATCTAAAGTATATATGAGTAAACTTGGTCTGA
CAGTTACCAATGCTTAATCAGTGAGGCACCTATCTCAGCGATCTGTCTATTTCGTTCATCCATAGTTGCC
TGACTCCCCGTCGTGTAGATAACTACGATACGGGAGGGCTTACCATCTGGCCCCAGTGCTGCAATGATAC
CGCGAGACCCACGCTCACCGGCTCCAGATTTATCAGCAATAAACCAGCCAGCCGGAAGGGCCGAGCGCAG
AAGTGGTCCTGCAACTTTATCCGCCTCCATCCAGTCTATTAATTGTTGCCGGGAAGCTAGAGTAAGTAGT
TCGCCAGTTAATAGTTTGCGCAACGTTGTTGCCATTGCTACAGGCATCGTGGTGTCACGCTCGTCGTTTG
GTATGGCTTCATTCAGCTCCGGTTCCCAACGATCAAGGCGAGTTACATGATCCCCCATGTTGTGCAAAAA
AGCGGTTAGCTCCTTCGGTCCTCCGATCGTTGTCAGAAGTAAGTTGGCCGCAGTGTTATCACTCATGGTT
ATGGCAGCACTGCATAATTCTCTTACTGTCATGCCATCCGTAAGATGCTTTTCTGTGACTGGTGAGTACT
CAACCAAGTCATTCTGAGAATAGTGTATGCGGCGACCGAGTTGCTCTTGCCCGGCGTCAATACGGGATAA
TACCGCGCCACATAGCAGAACTTTAAAAGTGCTCATCATTGGAAAACGTTCTTCGGGGCGAAAACTCTCA
AGGATCTTACCGCTGTTGAGATCCAGTTCGATGTAACCCACTCGTGCACCCAACTGATCTTCAGCATCTT
TTACTTTCACCAGCGTTTCTGGGTGAGCAAAAACAGGAAGGCAAAATGCCGCAAAAAAGGGAATAAGGGC
GACACGGAAATGTTGAATACTCATACTCTTCCTTTTTCAATATTATTGAAGCATTTATCAGGGTTATTGT
CTCATGAGCGGATACATATTTGAATGTATTTAGAAAAATAAACAAATAGGGGTTCCGCGCACATTTCCCC
GAAAAGTGCCACCTAAATTGTAAGCGTTAATATTTTGTTAAAATTCGCGTTAAATTTTTGTTAAATCAGC
TCATTTTTTAACCAATAGGCCGAAATCGGCAAAATCCCTTATAAATCAAAAGAATAGACCGAGATAGGGT
[37 nt withheld, positions 6721-6757]
AAAGAACGTGGACTCCAACGTCAAAGG
[49 nt withheld, positions 6785-6833]
T
[91 nt withheld, positions 6835-6925]
G
[124 nt withheld, positions 6927-7050]
CCCATTCGCCATTCAGGCTGCGCAACTGTTGGGAAGGGCGATCGGTGCGGGCCTCTTCGCTATTACGCCA
GTCGACCGCCAATTCAATATGGCGTATATGGACTCATGCCAATTCAATATGGTGGATCTGGACCTGTGCC
AATTCAATATGGCGTATATGGACTCGTGCCAATTCAATATGGTGGATCTGGACCCCAGCCAATTCAATAT
GGCGGACTTGGCACCATGCCAATTCAATATGGCGGACCTGGCACTGTGCCAACTGGGGAGGGGTCTACTT
GGCACGGTGCCAAGTTTGAGGAGGGGTCTTGGCCCTGTGCCAAGTCCGCCATATTGAATTGGCATGGTGC
CAATAATGGCGGCCATATTGGCTATATGCCAGGATCAATATATAGGCAATATCCAATATGGCCCTATGCC
AATATGGCTATTGGCCAGGTTCAATACTATGTATTGGCCCTATGCCATATAGTATTCCATATATGGGTTT
TCCTATTGACGTAGATAGCCCCTCCCAATGGGCGGTCCCATATACCATATATGGGGCTTCCTAATACCGC
CCATAGCCACTCCCCCATTGACGTCAATGGTCTCTATATATGGTCTTTCCTATTGACGTCATATGGGCGG
TCCTATTGACGTATATGGCGCCTCCCCCATTGACGTCAATTACGGTAAATGGCCCGCCTGGCTCAATGCC
CATTGACGTCAATAGGACCACCCACCATTGACGTCAATGGGATGGCTCATTGCCCATTCATATCCGTTCT
CACGCCCCCTATTGACGTCAATGACGGTAAATGGCCCACTTGGCAGTACATCAATATCTATTAATAGTAA
CTTGGCAAGTACATTACTATTGGAAGTACGCCA
Features (pLannotate 1.2.2; 17 found; start..end, strand, type, name):
    217..235     +  promoter       SP6 promoter: promoter for bacteriophage SP6 RNA polymerase
    282..3965    +  CDS            LbCpf1: CRISPR-associated protein from Lachnospiraceae bacterium ND2006 (Zetsche et al., 2015)
   3966..4013    +  CDS            nucleoplasmin NLS: bipartite nuclear localization signal from nucleoplasmin
   4020..4100    +  CDS            3xHA: three tandem HA epitope tags
   4135..4152    -  promoter       T7 promoter (fragment): promoter for bacteriophage T7 RNA polymerase
   4157..4291    -  polyA_signal   SV40 poly(A) signal: SV40 polyadenylation signal
   4404..4422    -  promoter       T3 promoter: promoter for bacteriophage T3 RNA polymerase
   4467..4483    -  protein_bind   lac operator: The lac repressor binds to the lac operator to inhibit transcription in E. coli. This inhibition can be relieved by adding lactose or isopropyl-β-D-thiogalactopyranoside (IPTG). lac repressor encoded by lacI
   4491..4521    -  promoter       lac promoter: promoter for the E. coli lac operon
   4536..4557    -  protein_bind   CAP binding site: CAP binding activates transcription in the presence of cAMP. E. coli catabolite activator protein
   4570..4662    -  CDS            lacI (fragment): lac repressor; lacI; The lac repressor binds to the lac operator to inhibit transcription in E. coli. This inhibition can be relieved by adding lactose or isopropyl-β-D-thiogalactopyranoside (IPTG).
   4845..5433    -  rep_origin     ori: high-copy-number ColE1/pMB1/pBR322/pUC origin of replication
   5604..6464    -  CDS            AmpR: β-lactamase; bla; confers resistance to ampicillin, carbenicillin, and related antibiotics
   6465..6569    -  promoter       AmpR promoter: bla
   6622..7050    -  rep_origin     f1 ori (sequence partly withheld): f1 bacteriophage origin of replication; arrow indicates direction of (+) strand synthesis
   7055..7121    -  CDS            lacZα (fragment): LacZα fragment of β-galactosidase; lacZ fragment
   7128..182     +  promoter       CMV IE94 promoter (across the origin): enhancer/promoter region of simian cytomegalovirus major immediate early transcription unit IE94
