[The description below was written by a language model from this plasmid's Addgene catalogue record and pLannotate feature annotations shown in this document.]
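Description:
LbCas12a-2C-NLS in pCSDest is a mammalian expression and CRISPR plasmid of about 7.9 kb built on the pCSDest backbone. It is maintained in E. coli through a high-copy ColE1/pUC-type origin and selected with ampicillin via the β-lactamase gene and its native promoter. The backbone also carries an f1 phage origin, along with remnants of a lac promoter/operator region and small lacZα and lacI fragments that play no evident role in the payload.

The expression cassette is driven by the simian cytomegalovirus IE94 enhancer/promoter, which spans the sequence origin in the annotated record. It directs transcription of the Cas12a (Cpf1) nuclease from Lachnospiraceae bacterium ND2006. The coding sequence is followed in frame by a bipartite nucleoplasmin nuclear localization signal and three tandem HA epitope tags, with an SV40 polyadenylation signal downstream. The name "2C-NLS" implies two C-terminal nuclear localization signals, but the automated annotation identifies only the nucleoplasmin one, so the identity and position of a second signal are not stated in the record. The HA tags allow the protein to be detected or immunoprecipitated.

An SP6 promoter lies between the CMV IE94 promoter and the open reading frame, an arrangement that could support in vitro transcription of sense mRNA, and T7 and T3 promoters sit downstream in the opposite orientation. No crRNA expression cassette is annotated, so the guide RNA would have to be supplied separately. The stated purpose is expression of this NLS-modified LbCas12a in mammalian cells, and the associated publication concerns improved Cas12a genome editing in mammalian cells and zebrafish.
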