Addgene plasmid #126638: LbCas12a-2C-NLS in pCSDest
Purpose: Expresses LbCas12a-2C-NLS in mammalian cell
Depositing lab: Scot Wolfe. Publication: Enhanced Cas12a editing in mammalian cells and zebrafish. Liu P, Luk K, Shin M, Idrizi F, Kwok S, Roscoe B, Mintzer E, Suresh S, Morrison K, Frazao JB, Bolukbasi MF, Ponnienselvan K, Luban J, Zhu LJ, Lawson ND, Wolfe SA. Nucleic Acids Res. 2019 Mar 20. pii: 5403491. doi: 10.1093/nar/gkz184. PubMed 30892626.
Backbone
  Vector backbone: pCSDest
  Total vector size (bp): 7926
  Vector type: Mammalian Expression, CRISPR
Growth in bacteria
  Bacterial resistance: Ampicillin, 100 μg/mL
  Growth temperature: 37°C
  Growth strain: DH5alpha
  Copy number: High Copy
Gene/Insert
  Gene/Insert name: LbCas12a-2C-NLS
  Species: Synthetic
  Promoter: CMV IE94 promoter
  Tag / fusion protein: 3xHuman influenza hemagglutinin (HA)-Tag (C terminal on insert)
  Cloning method: Unknown
  Sequencing primers: 5′ CMV; 3′ T7
Terms and licenses: Academic/Nonprofit Terms; Industry Terms: Not Available to Industry
How to cite: LbCas12a-2C-NLS in pCSDest was a gift from Scot Wolfe (Addgene plasmid # 126638 ; http://n2t.net/addgene:126638 ; RRID:Addgene_126638)
